Addgene plasmid #178270: pLKO_HA.S.V5_mCherry-NLS
Purpose: Nuclear Protein Barcode (nPC) for vector/cell tracking. Contains U6 trRNA cassette for sgRNA cloning. Enables spatial detection of CRISPR screens.
Depositing lab: Brian Brown. Depositing organization: Icahn School of Medicine at Mount Sinai. Publication: Spatial CRISPR genomics identifies regulators of the tumor microenvironment. Dhainaut M, Rose SA, Akturk G, Wroblewska A, Nielsen SR, Park ES, Buckup M, Roudko V, Pia L, Sweeney R, Le Berichel J, Wilk CM, Bektesevic A, Lee BH, Bhardwaj N, Rahman AH, Baccarini A, Gnjatic S, Pe'er D, Merad M, Brown BD. Cell. 2022 Mar 10. pii: S0092-8674(22)00195-7. doi: 10.1016/j.cell.2022.02.015. PubMed 35290801.
Backbone
  Vector backbone: pLKO
  Backbone size w/o insert (bp): 9000
  Vector type: Lentiviral
Growth in bacteria
  Bacterial resistance: Ampicillin, 100 μg/mL
  Growth temperature: 37°C
  Growth strain: NEB Stable
  Copy number: High Copy
Gene/Insert
  Gene/Insert name: nPC Tagged mCherry-NLS
  Species: H. sapiens (human)
  Insert size (bp): 1000
  Promoter: eF1a
  Tag / fusion protein: HA.S.V5 (N terminal on insert); Nuclear Localization Signal (C terminal on insert)
  Cloning method: Restriction Enzyme; 5′ cloning site unknown (unknown if destroyed)
  Sequencing primers: 5′ cctttttgagtttggatcttggttcat
Terms and licenses: Academic/Nonprofit Terms; Industry Terms: Not Available to Industry
Depositor comments: Please visit https://www.biorxiv.org/content/10.1101/2021.07.13.451021v1 for bioRxiv preprint.
How to cite: pLKO_HA.S.V5_mCherry-NLS was a gift from Brian Brown (Addgene plasmid # 178270 ; http://n2t.net/addgene:178270 ; RRID:Addgene_178270)
