[The description below was written by a language model from this plasmid's Addgene catalogue record and pLannotate feature annotations shown in this document.]
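Description:
pLKO_HA.S.V5_mCherry-NLS is a lentiviral transfer plasmid on a pLKO backbone that combines a guide RNA cloning cassette with a nuclear protein barcode (nPC) reporter, designed for tracking vectors and cells in CRISPR screens read out spatially in tissue. In bacteria it is maintained as a high-copy plasmid through a ColE1/pUC-type origin and selected with ampicillin (AmpR); an f1 origin and remnants of a lac/lacZα cloning region are also present. The sequenced record is about 8.8 kb.

The viral portion has the usual third-generation layout. An RSV promoter drives a truncated HIV-1 5' LTR, followed by the Ψ packaging signal with a gag fragment, the RRE for Rev-dependent export of the genomic RNA, and a cPPT/CTS. A WPRE and a truncated 3' LTR close the transfer unit, with an SV40 polyadenylation signal and SV40 origin downstream.

Between the LTRs sit two expression units. A human U6 Pol III promoter is placed directly upstream of the S. pyogenes Cas9 gRNA scaffold, so that a chosen sgRNA spacer can be cloned in; the record indicates no specific guide. Downstream, the EF-1α promoter constitutively expresses mCherry carrying an N-terminal combination of HA, S and V5 epitope tags and a C-terminal nuclear localization signal. The automated annotation detects only the HA element and mCherry, so the S tag, V5 tag and NLS are known from the catalogue fields rather than the feature table.

The specific epitope combination acts as an antibody-detectable barcode concentrated in the nucleus, linking each transduced cell to the guide carried by this vector. No Cas9 or mammalian drug-selection marker is annotated.
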