Features (pLannotate 1.2.2; 30 found; start..end, strand, type, name):
    105..965     +  CDS            AmpR: β-lactamase; bla; confers resistance to ampicillin, carbenicillin, and related antibiotics
   1136..1724    +  rep_origin     ori: high-copy-number ColE1/pMB1/pBR322/pUC origin of replication
   1907..1999    +  CDS            lacI (fragment): lac repressor; lacI; The lac repressor binds to the lac operator to inhibit transcription in E. coli. This inhibition can be relieved by adding lactose or isopropyl-β-D-thiogalactopyranoside (IPTG).
   2012..2033    +  protein_bind   CAP binding site: CAP binding activates transcription in the presence of cAMP. E. coli catabolite activator protein
   2048..2078    +  promoter       lac promoter: promoter for the E. coli lac operon
   2086..2102    +  protein_bind   lac operator: The lac repressor binds to the lac operator to inhibit transcription in E. coli. This inhibition can be relieved by adding lactose or isopropyl-β-D-thiogalactopyranoside (IPTG). lac repressor encoded by lacI
   2147..2165    +  promoter       T3 promoter: promoter for bacteriophage T3 RNA polymerase
   2193..2419    +  promoter       RSV promoter: Rous sarcoma virus enhancer/promoter
   2420..2600    +  LTR            5' LTR (truncated): truncated 5' long terminal repeat (LTR) from HIV-1
   2647..2772    +  misc_feature   HIV-1 Ψ: packaging signal of human immunodeficiency virus type 1
   2756..3119    +  CDS            HIV-1 gag (fragment): gag protein from human immunodeficiency virus 1; gag
   3265..3498    +  misc_feature   RRE: The Rev response element (RRE) of HIV-1 allows for Rev-dependent mRNA export from the nucleus to the cytoplasm.
   3875..3975    +  CDS            Rev (fragment): human immunodeficiency virus 1 (HIV-1) Rev protein; rev; enhances nuclear export of unspliced and incompletely spliced viral mRNAs
   4025..4265    +  promoter       U6 promoter: RNA polymerase III promoter for human U6 snRNA
   4292..4367    +  misc_RNA       gRNA scaffold: guide RNA scaffold for the Streptococcus pyogenes CRISPR/Cas9 system
   4415..4532    +  misc_feature   cPPT/CTS: central polypurine tract and central termination sequence of HIV-1
   4599..4665    +  CDS            small t antigen (fragment): SV40 (simian virus 40) small t antigen
   4672..5850    +  promoter       EF-1α promoter: strong constitutive promoter for human elongation factor EF-1α
   5867..5892    +  misc_feature   MCS (fragment): multiple cloning site
   5911..5937    +  CDS            3xHA (fragment): three tandem HA epitope tags
   6070..6777    +  CDS            mCherry: mCherry is a basic (constitutively fluorescent) red fluorescent protein published in 2004, derived from Discosoma sp.. It is reported to be a very rapidly-maturing monomer with low acid sensitivity.
   6847..7435    +  misc_feature   WPRE: woodchuck hepatitis virus posttranscriptional regulatory element
   7440..7577    +  CDS            nef (fragment): NEF_HV1LA - Experimental evidence at protein level: Swiss-Prot protein existence level 1. Extracellular Nef protein targets CD4(+) T-lymphocytes for apoptosis by interacting with CXCR4 surface receptors. From Human immunodeficiency virus type 1 group M subtype B (isolate Lai) (HIV-1).
   7563..7743    +  LTR            5' LTR (truncated): truncated 5' long terminal repeat (LTR) from HIV-1
   7815..7936    +  polyA_signal   SV40 poly(A) signal: SV40 polyadenylation signal
   7976..8111    +  rep_origin     SV40 ori: SV40 origin of replication
   8132..8150    -  promoter       T7 promoter: promoter for bacteriophage T7 RNA polymerase
   8158..8313    +  CDS            lacZα (fragment): LacZα fragment of β-galactosidase; lacZ fragment
   8318..8746    +  rep_origin     f1 ori (sequence partly withheld): f1 bacteriophage origin of replication; arrow indicates direction of (+) strand synthesis
   8799..104     +  promoter       AmpR promoter (across the origin): bla
>Addgene plasmid #178270 | pLKO_HA.S.V5_mCherry-NLS | addgene full sequence | sequence record 353130 | Addgene NGS Result
GCGGAACCCCTATTTGTTTATTTTTCTAAATACATTCAAATATGTATCCGCTCATGAGACAATAACCCTG
ATAAATGCTTCAATAATATTGAAAAAGGAAGAGTATGAGTATTCAACATTTCCGTGTCGCCCTTATTCCC
TTTTTTGCGGCATTTTGCCTTCCTGTTTTTGCTCACCCAGAAACGCTGGTGAAAGTAAAAGATGCTGAAG
ATCAGTTGGGTGCACGAGTGGGTTACATCGAACTGGATCTCAACAGCGGTAAGATCCTTGAGAGTTTTCG
CCCCGAAGAACGTTTTCCAATGATGAGCACTTTTAAAGTTCTGCTATGTGGCGCGGTATTATCCCGTATT
GACGCCGGGCAAGAGCAACTCGGTCGCCGCATACACTATTCTCAGAATGACTTGGTTGAGTACTCACCAG
TCACAGAAAAGCATCTTACGGATGGCATGACAGTAAGAGAATTATGCAGTGCTGCCATAACCATGAGTGA
TAACACTGCGGCCAACTTACTTCTGACAACGATCGGAGGACCGAAGGAGCTAACCGCTTTTTTGCACAAC
ATGGGGGATCATGTAACTCGCCTTGATCGTTGGGAACCGGAGCTGAATGAAGCCATACCAAACGACGAGC
GTGACACCACGATGCCTGTAGCAATGGCAACAACGTTGCGCAAACTATTAACTGGCGAACTACTTACTCT
AGCTTCCCGGCAACAATTAATAGACTGGATGGAGGCGGATAAAGTTGCAGGACCACTTCTGCGCTCGGCC
CTTCCGGCTGGCTGGTTTATTGCTGATAAATCTGGAGCCGGTGAGCGTGGGTCTCGCGGTATCATTGCAG
CACTGGGGCCAGATGGTAAGCCCTCCCGTATCGTAGTTATCTACACGACGGGGAGTCAGGCAACTATGGA
TGAACGAAATAGACAGATCGCTGAGATAGGTGCCTCACTGATTAAGCATTGGTAACTGTCAGACCAAGTT
TACTCATATATACTTTAGATTGATTTAAAACTTCATTTTTAATTTAAAAGGATCTAGGTGAAGATCCTTT
TTGATAATCTCATGACCAAAATCCCTTAACGTGAGTTTTCGTTCCACTGAGCGTCAGACCCCGTAGAAAA
GATCAAAGGATCTTCTTGAGATCCTTTTTTTCTGCGCGTAATCTGCTGCTTGCAAACAAAAAAACCACCG
CTACCAGCGGTGGTTTGTTTGCCGGATCAAGAGCTACCAACTCTTTTTCCGAAGGTAACTGGCTTCAGCA
GAGCGCAGATACCAAATACTGTTCTTCTAGTGTAGCCGTAGTTAGGCCACCACTTCAAGAACTCTGTAGC
ACCGCCTACATACCTCGCTCTGCTAATCCTGTTACCAGTGGCTGCTGCCAGTGGCGATAAGTCGTGTCTT
ACCGGGTTGGACTCAAGACGATAGTTACCGGATAAGGCGCAGCGGTCGGGCTGAACGGGGGGTTCGTGCA
CACAGCCCAGCTTGGAGCGAACGACCTACACCGAACTGAGATACCTACAGCGTGAGCTATGAGAAAGCGC
CACGCTTCCCGAAGGGAGAAAGGCGGACAGGTATCCGGTAAGCGGCAGGGTCGGAACAGGAGAGCGCACG
AGGGAGCTTCCAGGGGGAAACGCCTGGTATCTTTATAGTCCTGTCGGGTTTCGCCACCTCTGACTTGAGC
GTCGATTTTTGTGATGCTCGTCAGGGGGGCGGAGCCTATGGAAAAACGCCAGCAACGCGGCCTTTTTACG
GTTCCTGGCCTTTTGCTGGCCTTTTGCTCACATGTTCTTTCCTGCGTTATCCCCTGATTCTGTGGATAAC
CGTATTACCGCCTTTGAGTGAGCTGATACCGCTCGCCGCAGCCGAACGACCGAGCGCAGCGAGTCAGTGA
GCGAGGAAGCGGAAGAGCGCCCAATACGCAAACCGCCTCTCCCCGCGCGTTGGCCGATTCATTAATGCAG
CTGGCACGACAGGTTTCCCGACTGGAAAGCGGGCAGTGAGCGCAACGCAATTAATGTGAGTTAGCTCACT
CATTAGGCACCCCAGGCTTTACACTTTATGCTTCCGGCTCGTATGTTGTGTGGAATTGTGAGCGGATAAC
AATTTCACACAGGAAACAGCTATGACCATGATTACGCCAAGCGCGCAATTAACCCTCACTAAAGGGAACA
AAAGCTGGAGCTGCAAGCTTAATGTAGTCTTATGCAATACTCTTGTAGTCTTGCAACATGGTAACGATGA
GTTAGCAACATGCCTTACAAGGAGAGAAAAAGCACCGTGCATGGCGATTGGTGGAAGTAAGGTGGTACGA
TCGTGCCTTATTAGGAAGGCAACAGACGGGTCTGACATGGATTGGACGAACCACTGAATTGCCGCATTGC
AGAGATATTGTATTTAAGTGCCTAGCTCGATACATAAACGGGTCTCTCTGGTTAGACCAGATCTGAGCCT
GGGAGCTCTCTGGCTAACTAGGGAACCCACTGCTTAAGCCTCAATAAAGCTTGCCTTGAGTGCTTCAAGT
AGTGTGTGCCCGTCTGTTGTGTGACTCTGGTAACTAGAGATCCCTCAGACCCTTTTAGTCAGTGTGGAAA
ATCTCTAGCAGTGGCGCCCGAACAGGGACTTGAAAGCGAAAGGGAAACCAGAGGAGCTCTCTCGACGCAG
GACTCGGCTTGCTGAAGCGCGCACGGCAAGAGGCGAGGGGCGGCGACTGGTGAGTACGCCAAAAATTTTG
ACTAGCGGAGGCTAGAAGGAGAGAGATGGGTGCGAGAGCGTCAGTATTAAGCGGGGGAGAATTAGATCGC
GATGGGAAAAAATTCGGTTAAGGCCAGGGGGAAAGAAAAAATATAAATTAAAACATATAGTATGGGCAAG
CAGGGAGCTAGAACGATTCGCAGTTAATCCTGGCCTGTTAGAAACATCAGAAGGCTGTAGACAAATACTG
GGACAGCTACAACCATCCCTTCAGACAGGATCAGAAGAACTTAGATCATTATATAATACAGTAGCAACCC
TCTATTGTGTGCATCAAAGGATAGAGATAAAAGACACCAAGGAAGCTTTAGACAAGATAGAGGAAGAGCA
AAACAAAAGTAAGACCACCGCACAGCAAGCGGCCGCTGATCTTCAGACCTGGAGGAGGAGATATGAGGGA
CAATTGGAGAAGTGAATTATATAAATATAAAGTAGTAAAAATTGAACCATTAGGAGTAGCACCCACCAAG
GCAAAGAGAAGAGTGGTGCAGAGAGAAAAAAGAGCAGTGGGAATAGGAGCTTTGTTCCTTGGGTTCTTGG
GAGCAGCAGGAAGCACTATGGGCGCAGCGTCAATGACGCTGACGGTACAGGCCAGACAATTATTGTCTGG
TATAGTGCAGCAGCAGAACAATTTGCTGAGGGCTATTGAGGCGCAACAGCATCTGTTGCAACTCACAGTC
TGGGGCATCAAGCAGCTCCAGGCAAGAATCCTGGCTGTGGAAAGATACCTAAAGGATCAACAGCTCCTGG
GGATTTGGGGTTGCTCTGGAAAACTCATTTGCACCACTGCTGTGCCTTGGAATGCTAGTTGGAGTAATAA
ATCTCTGGAACAGATTTGGAATCACACGACCTGGATGGAGTGGGACAGAGAAATTAACAATTACACAAGC
TTAATACACTCCTTAATTGAAGAATCGCAAAACCAGCAAGAAAAGAATGAACAAGAATTATTGGAATTAG
ATAAATGGGCAAGTTTGTGGAATTGGTTTAACATAACAAATTGGCTGTGGTATATAAAATTATTCATAAT
GATAGTAGGAGGCTTGGTAGGTTTAAGAATAGTTTTTGCTGTACTTTCTATAGTGAATAGAGTTAGGCAG
GGATATTCACCATTATCGTTTCAGACCCACCTCCCAACCCCGAGGGGACCCGACAGGCCCGAAGGAATAG
AAGAAGAAGGTGGAGAGAGAGACAGAGACAGATCCATTCGATTAGTGAACGGATCTCGACGGTATCGATC
ACGAGACTAGTATCGAGCGGCCGCCCCCTTCACCGAGGGCCTATTTCCCATGATTCCTTCATATTTGCAT
ATACGATACAAGGCTGTTAGAGAGATAATTGGAATTAATTTGACTGTAAACACAAAGATATTAGTACAAA
ATACGTGACGTAGAAAGTAATAATTTCTTGGGTAGTTTGCAGTTTTAAAATTATGTTTTAAAATGGACTA
TCATATGCTTACCGTAACTTGAAAGTATTTCGATTTCTTGGCTTTATATATCTTGTGGAAAGGACGAAAC
ACCGGGTCTTCGAGAAGACCTGTTTTAGAGCTAGAAATAGCAAGTTAAAATAAGGCTAGTCCGTTATCAA
CTTGAAAAAGTGGCACCGAGTCGGTGCTTTTTTTAATTCTCGACCTCGAGACAAATGGCAGTATTCATCC
ACAATTTTAAAAGAAAAGGGGGGATTGGGGGGTACAGTGCAGGGGAAAGAATAGTAGACATAATAGCAAC
AGACATACAAACTAAAGAATTACAAAAACAAATTACAAAAATTCAAAATTTTCGGGTTTATTACAGGGAC
AGCAGAGATCCACTTTGGCCGCGGCTCGAGGCGATAAGCTTTGCAAAGATGGATAAAGTTTTAAACAGAG
AGGAATCTTTGCAGCTAATGGACCTTCTAGGTCTTGAAAGGAGTGGGAATTGGCTCCGGTGCCCGTCAGT
GGGCAGAGCGCACATCGCCCACAGTCCCCGAGAAGTTGGGGGGAGGGGTCGGCAATTGAACCGGTGCCTA
GAGAAGGTGGCGCGGGGTAAACTGGGAAAGTGATGTCGTGTACTGGCTCCGCCTTTTTCCCGAGGGTGGG
GGAGAACCGTATATAAGTGCAGTAGTCGCCGTGAACGTTCTTTTTCGCAACGGGTTTGCCGCCAGAACAC
AGGTAAGTGCCGTGTGTGGTTCCCGCGGGCCTGGCCTCTTTACGGGTTATGGCCCTTGCGTGCCTTGAAT
TACTTCCACCTGGCTGCAGTACGTGATTCTTGATCCCGAGCTTCGGGTTGGAAGTGGGTGGGAGAGTTCG
AGGCCTTGCGCTTAAGGAGCCCCTTCGCCTCGTGCTTGAGTTGAGGCCTGGCCTGGGCGCTGGGGCCGCC
GCGTGCGAATCTGGTGGCACCTTCGCGCCTGTCTCGCTGCTTTCGATAAGTCTCTAGCCATTTAAAATTT
TTGATGACCTGCTGCGACGCTTTTTTTCTGGCAAGATAGTCTTGTAAATGCGGGCCAAGATCTGCACACT
GGTATTTCGGTTTTTGGGGCCGCGGGCGGCGACGGGGCCCGTGCGTCCCAGCGCACATGTTCGGCGAGGC
GGGGCCTGCGAGCGCGGCCACCGAGAATCGGACGGGGGTAGTCTCAAGCTGGCCGGCCTGCTCTGGTGCC
TGGCCTCGCGCCGCCGTGTATCGCCCCGCCCTGGGCGGCAAGGCTGGCCCGGTCGGCACCAGTTGCGTGA
GCGGAAAGATGGCCGCTTCCCGGCCCTGCTGCAGGGAGCTCAAAATGGAGGACGCGGCGCTCGGGAGAGC
GGGCGGGTGAGTCACCCACACAAAGGAAAAGGGCCTTTCCGTCCTCAGCCGTCGCTTCATGTGACTCCAC
GGAGTACCGGGCGCCGTCCAGGCACCTCGATTAGTTCTCGAGCTTTTGGAGTACGTCGTCTTTAGGTTGG
GGGGAGGGGTTTTATGCGATGGAGTTTCCCCACACTGAGTGGGTGGAGACTGAAGTTAGGCCAGCTTGGC
ACTTGATGTAATTCTCCTTGGAATTTGCCCTTTTTGAGTTTGGATCTTGGTTCATTCTCAAGCCTCAGAC
AGTGGTTCAAAGTTTTTTTCTTCCATTTCAGGTGTCGTGAGGAATTCTGCAGTCGATCGACGGTACCGCG
GGCCCGGGATCCACGGTCGCCACCATGGGCTACCCATACGATGTGCCAGATTACGCTGGAGGAGGCGGGG
GAGGGAAGGAGACCGCCGCCGCCAAGTTCGAGAGGCAGCACATGGACAGCGGAGGAGGCGGGGGAGGGGG
CAAACCAATTCCAAACCCACTGCTGGGACTGGATTCCACAGGCATGCTGATGGTGAGCAAGGGCGAGGAG
GATAACATGGCCATCATCAAGGAGTTCATGCGCTTCAAGGTGCACATGGAGGGCTCCGTGAACGGCCACG
AGTTCGAGATCGAGGGCGAGGGCGAGGGCCGCCCCTACGAGGGCACCCAGACCGCCAAGCTGAAGGTGAC
CAAGGGTGGCCCCCTGCCCTTCGCCTGGGACATCCTGTCCCCTCAGTTCATGTACGGCTCCAAGGCCTAC
GTGAAGCACCCCGCCGACATCCCCGACTACTTGAAGCTGTCCTTCCCCGAGGGCTTCAAGTGGGAGCGCG
TGATGAACTTCGAGGACGGCGGCGTGGTGACCGTGACCCAGGACTCCTCCCTGCAGGACGGCGAGTTCAT
CTACAAGGTGAAGCTGCGCGGCACCAACTTCCCCTCCGACGGCCCCGTAATGCAGAAGAAGACCATGGGC
TGGGAGGCCTCCTCCGAGCGGATGTACCCCGAGGACGGCGCCCTGAAGGGCGAGATCAAGCAGAGGCTGA
AGCTGAAGGACGGCGGCCACTACGACGCTGAGGTCAAGACCACCTACAAGGCCAAGAAGCCCGTGCAGCT
GCCCGGCGCCTACAACGTCAACATCAAGTTGGACATCACCTCCCACAACGAGGACTACACCATCGTGGAA
CAGTACGAACGCGCCGAGGGCCGCCACTCCACCGGCGGCATGGACGAGCTGTACAAGAAACGGCCAGCCG
AGGATATGGAGGAAGAACAAGCCTTTAAACGATCTCGATAAAGCGGCCGCGTCGACAATCAACCTCTGGA
TTACAAAATTTGTGAAAGATTGACTGGTATTCTTAACTATGTTGCTCCTTTTACGCTATGTGGATACGCT
GCTTTAATGCCTTTGTATCATGCTATTGCTTCCCGTATGGCTTTCATTTTCTCCTCCTTGTATAAATCCT
GGTTGCTGTCTCTTTATGAGGAGTTGTGGCCCGTTGTCAGGCAACGTGGCGTGGTGTGCACTGTGTTTGC
TGACGCAACCCCCACTGGTTGGGGCATTGCCACCACCTGTCAGCTCCTTTCCGGGACTTTCGCTTTCCCC
CTCCCTATTGCCACGGCGGAACTCATCGCCGCCTGCCTTGCCCGCTGCTGGACAGGGGCTCGGCTGTTGG
GCACTGACAATTCCGTGGTGTTGTCGGGGAAGCTGACGTCCTTTCCATGGCTGCTCGCCTGTGTTGCCAC
CTGGATTCTGCGCGGGACGTCCTTCTGCTACGTCCCTTCGGCCCTCAATCCAGCGGACCTTCCTTCCCGC
GGCCTGCTGCCGGCTCTGCGGCCTCTTCCGCATCTTCGCCTTCGCCCTCAGACGAGTCGGATCTCCCTTT
GGGCCGCCTCCCCGCCTGGGTACCTTTAAGACCAATGACTTACAAGGCAGCTGTAGATCTTAGCCACTTT
TTAAAAGAAAAGGGGGGACTGGAAGGGCTAATTCACTCCCAACGAAGATAAGATCTGCTTTTTGCTTGTA
CTGGGTCTCTCTGGTTAGACCAGATCTGAGCCTGGGAGCTCTCTGGCTAACTAGGGAACCCACTGCTTAA
GCCTCAATAAAGCTTGCCTTGAGTGCTTCAAGTAGTGTGTGCCCGTCTGTTGTGTGACTCTGGTAACTAG
AGATCCCTCAGACCCTTTTAGTCAGTGTGGAAAATCTCTAGCAGTAGTAGTTCATGTCATCTTATTATTC
AGTATTTATAACTTGCAAAGAAATGAATATCAGAGAGTGAGAGGAACTTGTTTATTGCAGCTTATAATGG
TTACAAATAAAGCAATAGCATCACAAATTTCACAAATAAAGCATTTTTTTCACTGCATTCTAGTTGTGGT
TTGTCCAAACTCATCAATGTATCTTATCATGTCTGGCTCTAGCTATCCCGCCCCTAACTCCGCCCATCCC
GCCCCTAACTCCGCCCAGTTCCGCCCATTCTCCGCCCCATGGCTGACTAATTTTTTTTATTTATGCAGAG
GCCGAGGCCGCCTCGGCCTCTGAGCTATTCCAGAAGTAGTGAGGAGGCTTTTTTGGAGGCCTAGGGACGT
ACCCAATTCGCCCTATAGTGAGTCGTATTACGCGCGCTCACTGGCCGTCGTTTTACAACGTCGTGACTGG
GAAAACCCTGGCGTTACCCAACTTAATCGCCTTGCAGCACATCCCCCTTTCGCCAGCTGGCGTAATAGCG
AAGAGGCCCGCACCGATCGCCCTTCCCAACAGTTGCGCAGCCTGAATGGCGAATGGG
[124 nt withheld, positions 8318-8441]
C
[91 nt withheld, positions 8443-8533]
A
[49 nt withheld, positions 8535-8583]
CCTTTGACGTTGGAGTCCACGTTCTTT
[37 nt withheld, positions 8611-8647]
ACCCTATCTCGGTCTATTCTTTTGATTTATAAGGGATTTTGCCGATTTCGGCCTATTGGTTAAAAAATGA
GCTGATTTAACAAAAATTTAACGCGAATTTTAACAAAATATTAACGCTTACAATTTAGGTGGCACTTTTC
GGGGAAATGTGC
